>Addgene plasmid #107535 | pTE3327 | addgene full sequence | sequence record 207331 | Addgene NGS Result
GACGGATCGGGAGATCTCCCGATCCCCTATGGTGCACTCTCAGTACAATCTGCTCTGATGCCGCATAGTT
AAGCCAGTATCTGCTCCCTGCTTGTGTGTTGGAGGTCGCTGAGTAGTGCGCGAGCAAAATTTAAGCTACA
ACAAGGCAAGGCTTGACCGACAATTAAAAAAGGAGACGGGATCCCGTCTCCATCTACAAGAGTAGAAATT
ACGGTGTTTCGTCCTTTCCACAAGATATATAAAGCCAAGAAATCGAAATACTTTCAAGTTACGGTAAGCA
TATGATAGTCCATTTTAAAACATAATTTTAAAACTGCAAACTACCCAAGAAATTATTACTTTCTACGTCA
CGTATTTTGTACTAATATCTTTGTGTTTACAGTCAAATTAATTCCAATTATCTCTCTAACAGCCTTGTAT
CGTATATGCAAATATGAAGGAATCATGGGAAATAGGCCCTCACTAGTTATTAATAGTAATCAATTACGGG
GTCATTAGTTCATAGCCCATATATGGAGTTCCGCGTTACATAACTTACGGTAAATGGCCCGCCTGGCTGA
CCGCCCAACGACCCCCGCCCATTGACGTCAATAATGACGTATGTTCCCATAGTAACGCCAATAGGGACTT
TCCATTGACGTCAATGGGTGGAGTATTTACGGTAAACTGCCCACTTGGCAGTACATCAAGTGTATCATAT
GCCAAGTACGCCCCCTATTGACGTCAATGACGGTAAATGGCCCGCCTGGCATTATGCCCAGTACATGACC
TTATGGGACTTTCCTACTTGGCAGTACATCTACGTATTAGTCATCGCTATTACCATGGTGATGCGGTTTT
GGCAGTACATCAATGGGCGTGGATAGCGGTTTGACTCACGGGGATTTCCAAGTCTCCACCCCATTGACGT
CAATGGGAGTTTGTTTTGGCACCAAAATCAACGGGACTTTCCAAAATGTCGTAACAACTCCGCCCCATTG
ACGCAAATGGGCGGTAGGCGTGTACGGTGGGAGGTCTATATAAGCAGAGCTCTCTGGCTAACTAGAGAAC
CCACTGCTTACTGGCTTATCGAAATTAATACGACTCACTATAGGGAGACCCAAGCTGGCTAGCGTTTAAA
CTTAAGCTTGCCACCATGGCCCCAAAGAAGAAGCGGAAGGTCGGTATCCACGGAGTCCCAGCAGCCACAC
AGTTCGAGGGCTTTACCAACCTGTATCAGGTGAGCAAGACACTGCGGTTTGAGCTGATCCCACAGGGCAA
GACCCTGAAGCACATCCAGGAGCAGGGCTTCATCGAGGAGGACAAGGCCCGCAATGATCACTACAAGGAG
CTGAAGCCCATCATCGATCGGATCTACAAGACCTATGCCGACCAGTGCCTGCAGCTGGTGCAGCTGGATT
GGGAGAACCTGAGCGCCGCCATCGACTCCTATAGAAAGGAGAAAACCGAGGAGACAAGGAACGCCCTGAT
CGAGGAGCAGGCCACATATCGCAATGCCATCCACGACTACTTCATCGGCCGGACAGACAACCTGACCGAT
GCCATCAATAAGAGACACGCCGAGATCTACAAGGGCCTGTTCAAGGCCGAGCTGTTTAATGGCAAGGTGC
TGAAGCAGCTGGGCACCGTGACCACAACCGAGCACGAGAACGCCCTGCTGCGGAGCTTCGACAAGTTTAC
AACCTACTTCTCCGGCTTTTATGAGAACAGGAAGAACGTGTTCAGCGCCGAGGATATCAGCACAGCCATC
CCACACCGCATCGTGCAGGACAACTTCCCCAAGTTTAAGGAGAATTGTCACATCTTCACACGCCTGATCA
CCGCCGTGCCCAGCCTGCGGGAGCACTTTGAGAACGTGAAGAAGGCCATCGGCATCTTCGTGAGCACCTC
CATCGAGGAGGTGTTTTCCTTCCCTTTTTATAACCAGCTGCTGACACAGACCCAGATCGACCTGTATAAC
CAGCTGCTGGGAGGAATCTCTCGGGAGGCAGGCACCGAGAAGATCAAGGGCCTGAACGAGGTGCTGAATC
TGGCCATCCAGAAGAATGATGAGACAGCCCACATCATCGCCTCCCTGCCACACAGATTCATCCCCCTGTT
TAAGCAGATCCTGTCCGATAGGAACACCCTGTCTTTCATCCTGGAGGAGTTTAAGAGCGACGAGGAAGTG
ATCCAGTCCTTCTGCAAGTACAAGACACTGCTGAGAAACGAGAACGTGCTGGAGACAGCCGAGGCCCTGT
TTAACGAGCTGAACAGCATCGACCTGACACACATCTTCATCAGCCACAAGAAGCTGGAGACAATCAGCAG
CGCCCTGTGCGACCACTGGGATACACTGAGGAATGCCCTGTATGAGCGGAGAATCTCCGAGCTGACAGGC
AAGATCACCAAGTCTGCCAAGGAGAAGGTGCAGCGCAGCCTGAAGCACGAGGATATCAACCTGCAGGAGA
TCATCTCTGCCGCAGGCAAGGAGCTGAGCGAGGCCTTCAAGCAGAAAACCAGCGAGATCCTGTCCCACGC
ACACGCCGCCCTGGATCAGCCACTGCCTACAACCCTGAAGAAGCAGGAGGAGAAGGAGATCCTGAAGTCT
CAGCTGGACAGCCTGCTGGGCCTGTACCACCTGCTGGACTGGTTTGCCGTGGATGAGTCCAACGAGGTGG
ACCCCGAGTTCTCTGCCCGGCTGACCGGCATCAAGCTGGAGATGGAGCCTTCTCTGAGCTTCTACAACAA
GGCCAGAAATTATGCCACCAAGAAGCCCTACTCCGTGGAGAAGTTCAAGCTGAACTTTCAGATGCCTACA
CTGGCCCGGGGCTGGGACGTGAATGTGGAGAAGAACCGGGGCGCCATCCTGTTTGTGAAGAACGGCCTGT
ACTATCTGGGCATCATGCCAAAGCAGAAGGGCAGGTATAAGGCCCTCAGCTTCGAGCCCACAGAGAAAAC
CAGCGAGGGCTTTGATAAGATGTACTATGACTACTTTCCGGATGCCGCCAAGATGATCCCAAAGTGCAGC
ACCCAGCTGAAGGCGGTGACCGCCCACTTTCAGACCCACACAACCCCCATCCTGCTGTCCAACAATTTCA
TCGAGCCTCTGGAGATCACAAAGGAGATCTACGACCTGAACAATCCTGAGAAGGAGCCAAAGAAGTTTCA
GACAGCGTACGCCAAGAAAACCGGCGACCAGAAGGGCTACAGAGAGGCCCTGTGCAAGTGGATCGACTTC
ACAAGGGATTTTCTGTCCAAGTATACCAAGACAACCTCTATCGATCTGTCTAGCCTGCGGCCATCCTCTC
AGTATAAGGACCTGGGCGAGTACTATGCCGAGCTGAATCCCCTGCTGTACCACATCAGCTTCCAGAGAAT
CGCCGAGAAGGAGATCATGGATGCCGTGGAGACAGGCAAGCTGTACCTGTTCCAGATCTATAACAAGGAC
TTTGCCAAGGGCCACCACGGCAAGCCTAATCTGCACACACTGTATTGGACCGGTCTGTTTTCTCCAGAGA
ACCTGGCCAAGACAAGCATCAAGCTGAATGGCCAGGCCGAGCTGTTCTACCGCCCTAAGTCCAGGATGAA
GAGGATGGCACACCGGCTGGGAGAGAAGATGCTGAACAAGAAGCTGAAGGATCAGAAAACCCCAATCCCC
GACACCCTGTACCAGGAGCTGTACGACTATGTGAATCACAGACTGTCCCACGACCTGTCTGATGAGGCCA
GGGCCCTGCTGCCCAACGTGATCACCAAGGAGGTGTCTCACGAGATCATCAAGGATAGGCGCTTTACCAG
CGACAAGTTCTTTTTCCACGTGCCTATCACACTGAACTATCAGGCCGCCAATTCCCCATCTAAGTTCAAC
CAGAGGGTGAATGCCTACCTGAAGGAGCACCCCGAGACACCTATCATCGGCATCGATCGGGGCGAGAGAA
ACCTGATCTATATCACAGTGATCGACTCCACCGGCAAGATCCTGGAGCAGCGGAGCCTGAACACCATCCA
GCAGTTTGATTACCAGAAGAAGCTGGACAACAGGGAGAAGGAGAGGGTGGCAGCAAGGCAGGCCTGGTCT
GTGGTGGGCACAATCAAGGATCTGAAGCAGGGCTATCTGAGCCAGGTCATCCACGAGATCGTGGACCTGA
TGATCCACTACCAGGCCGTGGTGGTGCTGGAGAACCTGAATTTCGGCTTTAAGAGCAAGAGGACCGGCAT
CGCCGAGAAGGCCGTGTACCAGCAGTTCGAGAAGATGCTGATCGATAAGCTGAATTGCCTGGTGCTGAAG
GACTATCCAGCAGAGAAAGTGGGAGGCGTGCTGAACCCATACCAGCTGACAGACCAGTTCACCTCCTTTG
CCAAGATGGGCACCCAGTCTGGCTTCCTGTTTTACGTGCCTGCCCCATATACATCTAAGATCGATCCCCT
GACCGGCTTCGTGGACCCCTTCGTGTGGAAAACCATCAAGAATCACGAGAGCCGCAAGCACTTCCTGGAG
GGCTTCGACTTTCTGCACTACGACGTGAAAACCGGCGACTTCATCCTGCACTTTAAGATGAACAGAAATC
TGTCCTTCCAGAGGGGCCTGCCCGGCTTTATGCCTGCATGGGATATCGTGTTCGAGAAGAACGAGACACA
GTTTGACGCCAAGGGCACCCCTTTCATCGCCGGCAAGAGAATCGTGCCAGTGATCGAGAATCACAGATTC
ACCGGCAGATACCGGGACCTGTATCCTGCCAACGAGCTGATCGCCCTGCTGGAGGAGAAGGGCATCGTGT
TCAGGGATGGCTCCAACATCCTGCCAAAGCTGCTGGAGAATGACGATTCTCACGCCATCGACACCATGGT
GGCCCTGATCCGCAGCGTGCTGCAGATGCGGAACTCCAATGCCGCCACAGGCGAGGACTATATCAACAGC
CCCGTGCGCGATCTGAATGGCGTGTGCTTCGACTCCCGGTTTCAGAACCCAGAGTGGCCCATGGACGCCG
ATGCCAATGGCGCCTACCACATCGCCCTGAAGGGCCAGCTGCTGCTGAATCACCTGAAGGAGAGCAAGGA
TCTGAAGCTGCAGAACGGCATCTCCAATCAGGACTGGCTGGCCTACATCCAGGAGCTGCGCAACAAAAGG
CCGGCGGCCACGAAAAAGGCCGGCCAGGCAAAAAAGAAAAAGGGATCCTACCCATACGATGTTCCAGATT
ACGCTTATCCCTACGACGTGCCTGATTATGCATACCCATATGATGTCCCCGACTATGCCTAAGAATTCTG
CAGATATCCAGCACAGTGGCGGCCGCTCGAGTCTAGAGGGCCCGTTTAAACCCGCTGATCAGCCTCGACT
GTGCCTTCTAGTTGCCAGCCATCTGTTGTTTGCCCCTCCCCCGTGCCTTCCTTGACCCTGGAAGGTGCCA
CTCCCACTGTCCTTTCCTAATAAAATGAGGAAATTGCATCGCATTGTCTGAGTAGGTGTCATTCTATTCT
GGGGGGTGGGGTGGGGCAGGACAGCAAGGGGGAGGATTGGGAAGACAATAGCAGGCATGCTGGGGATGCG
GTGGGCTCTATGGCTTCTGAGGCGGAAAGAACCAGCTGGGGCTCTAGGGGGTATCCCC
[124 nt withheld, positions 5589-5712]
C
[91 nt withheld, positions 5714-5804]
A
[49 nt withheld, positions 5806-5854]
CCTTTGACGTTGGAGTCCACGTTCTTT
[37 nt withheld, positions 5882-5918]
ACCCTATCTCGGTCTATTCTTTTGATTTATAAGGGATTTTGCCGATTTCGGCCTATTGGTTAAAAAATGA
GCTGATTTAACAAAAATTTAACGCGAATTAATTCTGTGGAATGTGTGTCAGTTAGGGTGTGGAAAGTCCC
CAGGCTCCCCAGCAGGCAGAAGTATGCAAAGCATGCATCTCAATTAGTCAGCAACCAGGTGTGGAAAGTC
CCCAGGCTCCCCAGCAGGCAGAAGTATGCAAAGCATGCATCTCAATTAGTCAGCAACCATAGTCCCGCCC
CTAACTCCGCCCATCCCGCCCCTAACTCCGCCCAGTTCCGCCCATTCTCCGCCCCATGGCTGACTAATTT
TTTTTATTTATGCAGAGGCCGAGGCCGCCTCTGCCTCTGAGCTATTCCAGAAGTAGTGAGGAGGCTTTTT
TGGAGGCCTAGGCTTTTGCAAAAAGCTCCCGGGAGCTTGTATATCCATTTTCGGATCTGATCAAGAGACA
GGATGAGGATCGTTTCGCATGATTGAACAAGATGGATTGCACGCAGGTTCTCCGGCCGCTTGGGTGGAGA
GGCTATTCGGCTATGACTGGGCACAACAGACAATCGGCTGCTCTGATGCCGCCGTGTTCCGGCTGTCAGC
GCAGGGGCGCCCGGTTCTTTTTGTCAAGACCGACCTGTCCGGTGCCCTGAATGAACTGCAGGACGAGGCA
GCGCGGCTATCGTGGCTGGCCACGACGGGCGTTCCTTGCGCAGCTGTGCTCGACGTTGTCACTGAAGCGG
GAAGGGACTGGCTGCTATTGGGCGAAGTGCCGGGGCAGGATCTCCTGTCATCTCACCTTGCTCCTGCCGA
GAAAGTATCCATCATGGCTGATGCAATGCGGCGGCTGCATACGCTTGATCCGGCTACCTGCCCATTCGAC
CACCAAGCGAAACATCGCATCGAGCGAGCACGTACTCGGATGGAAGCCGGTCTTGTCGATCAGGATGATC
TGGACGAAGAGCATCAGGGGCTCGCGCCAGCCGAACTGTTCGCCAGGCTCAAGGCGCGCATGCCCGACGG
CGAGGATCTCGTCGTGACCCATGGCGATGCCTGCTTGCCGAATATCATGGTGGAAAATGGCCGCTTTTCT
GGATTCATCGACTGTGGCCGGCTGGGTGTGGCGGACCGCTATCAGGACATAGCGTTGGCTACCCGTGATA
TTGCTGAAGAGCTTGGCGGCGAATGGGCTGACCGCTTCCTCGTGCTTTACGGTATCGCCGCTCCCGATTC
GCAGCGCATCGCCTTCTATCGCCTTCTTGACGAGTTCTTCTGAGCGGGACTCTGGGGTTCGAAATGACCG
ACCAAGCGACGCCCAACCTGCCATCACGAGATTTCGATTCCACCGCCGCCTTCTATGAAAGGTTGGGCTT
CGGAATCGTTTTCCGGGACGCCGGCTGGATGATCCTCCAGCGCGGGGATCTCATGCTGGAGTTCTTCGCC
CACCCCAACTTGTTTATTGCAGCTTATAATGGTTACAAATAAAGCAATAGCATCACAAATTTCACAAATA
AAGCATTTTTTTCACTGCATTCTAGTTGTGGTTTGTCCAAACTCATCAATGTATCTTATCATGTCTGTAT
ACCGTCGACCTCTAGCTAGAGCTTGGCGTAATCATGGTCATAGCTGTTTCCTGTGTGAAATTGTTATCCG
CTCACAATTCCACACAACATACGAGCCGGAAGCATAAAGTGTAAAGCCTGGGGTGCCTAATGAGTGAGCT
AACTCACATTAATTGCGTTGCGCTCACTGCCCGCTTTCCAGTCGGGAAACCTGTCGTGCCAGCTGCATTA
ATGAATCGGCCAACGCGCGGGGAGAGGCGGTTTGCGTATTGGGCGCTCTTCCGCTTCCTCGCTCACTGAC
TCGCTGCGCTCGGTCGTTCGGCTGCGGCGAGCGGTATCAGCTCACTCAAAGGCGGTAATACGGTTATCCA
CAGAATCAGGGGATAACGCAGGAAAGAACATGTGAGCAAAAGGCCAGCAAAAGGCCAGGAACCGTAAAAA
GGCCGCGTTGCTGGCGTTTTTCCATAGGCTCCGCCCCCCTGACGAGCATCACAAAAATCGACGCTCAAGT
CAGAGGTGGCGAAACCCGACAGGACTATAAAGATACCAGGCGTTTCCCCCTGGAAGCTCCCTCGTGCGCT
CTCCTGTTCCGACCCTGCCGCTTACCGGATACCTGTCCGCCTTTCTCCCTTCGGGAAGCGTGGCGCTTTC
TCATAGCTCACGCTGTAGGTATCTCAGTTCGGTGTAGGTCGTTCGCTCCAAGCTGGGCTGTGTGCACGAA
CCCCCCGTTCAGCCCGACCGCTGCGCCTTATCCGGTAACTATCGTCTTGAGTCCAACCCGGTAAGACACG
ACTTATCGCCACTGGCAGCAGCCACTGGTAACAGGATTAGCAGAGCGAGGTATGTAGGCGGTGCTACAGA
GTTCTTGAAGTGGTGGCCTAACTACGGCTACACTAGAAGAACAGTATTTGGTATCTGCGCTCTGCTGAAG
CCAGTTACCTTCGGAAAAAGAGTTGGTAGCTCTTGATCCGGCAAACAAACCACCGCTGGTAGCGGTGGTT
TTTTTGTTTGCAAGCAGCAGATTACGCGCAGAAAAAAAGGATCTCAAGAAGATCCTTTGATCTTTTCTAC
GGGGTCTGACGCTCAGTGGAACGAAAACTCACGTTAAGGGATTTTGGTCATGAGATTATCAAAAAGGATC
TTCACCTAGATCCTTTTAAATTAAAAATGAAGTTTTAAATCAATCTAAAGTATATATGAGTAAACTTGGT
CTGACAGTTACCAATGCTTAATCAGTGAGGCACCTATCTCAGCGATCTGTCTATTTCGTTCATCCATAGT
TGCCTGACTCCCCGTCGTGTAGATAACTACGATACGGGAGGGCTTACCATCTGGCCCCAGTGCTGCAATG
ATACCGCGAGACCCACGCTCACCGGCTCCAGATTTATCAGCAATAAACCAGCCAGCCGGAAGGGCCGAGC
GCAGAAGTGGTCCTGCAACTTTATCCGCCTCCATCCAGTCTATTAATTGTTGCCGGGAAGCTAGAGTAAG
TAGTTCGCCAGTTAATAGTTTGCGCAACGTTGTTGCCATTGCTACAGGCATCGTGGTGTCACGCTCGTCG
TTTGGTATGGCTTCATTCAGCTCCGGTTCCCAACGATCAAGGCGAGTTACATGATCCCCCATGTTGTGCA
AAAAAGCGGTTAGCTCCTTCGGTCCTCCGATCGTTGTCAGAAGTAAGTTGGCCGCAGTGTTATCACTCAT
GGTTATGGCAGCACTGCATAATTCTCTTACTGTCATGCCATCCGTAAGATGCTTTTCTGTGACTGGTGAG
TACTCAACCAAGTCATTCTGAGAATAGTGTATGCGGCGACCGAGTTGCTCTTGCCCGGCGTCAATACGGG
ATAATACCGCGCCACATAGCAGAACTTTAAAAGTGCTCATCATTGGAAAACGTTCTTCGGGGCGAAAACT
CTCAAGGATCTTACCGCTGTTGAGATCCAGTTCGATGTAACCCACTCGTGCACCCAACTGATCTTCAGCA
TCTTTTACTTTCACCAGCGTTTCTGGGTGAGCAAAAACAGGAAGGCAAAATGCCGCAAAAAAGGGAATAA
GGGCGACACGGAAATGTTGAATACTCATACTCTTCCTTTTTCAATATTATTGAAGCATTTATCAGGGTTA
TTGTCTCATGAGCGGATACATATTTGAATGTATTTAGAAAAATAAACAAATAGGGGTTCCGCGCACATTT
CCCCGAAAAGTGCCACCTGACGTC
Features (pLannotate 1.2.2; 23 found; start..end, strand, type, name):
     28..80      -  misc_feature   bom (fragment): basis of mobility region from pBR322
    221..461     -  promoter       U6 promoter: RNA polymerase III promoter for human U6 snRNA
    524..827     +  enhancer       CMV enhancer: human cytomegalovirus immediate early enhancer
    828..1031    +  promoter       CMV promoter: human cytomegalovirus (CMV) immediate early promoter
   1027..1060    +  LTR            5' LTR (truncated) (fragment): truncated 5' long terminal repeat (LTR) from HIV-1
   1076..1094    +  promoter       T7 promoter: promoter for bacteriophage T7 RNA polymerase
   1187..5104    +  CDS            AsCpf1: CRISPR-associated protein from Acidaminococcus sp. BV3L6 (Zetsche et al., 2015)
   5105..5152    +  CDS            nucleoplasmin NLS: bipartite nuclear localization signal from nucleoplasmin
   5159..5239    +  CDS            3xHA: three tandem HA epitope tags
   5319..5543    +  polyA_signal   bGH poly(A) signal: bovine growth hormone polyadenylation signal
   5547..5568    +  promoter       SV40 promoter (fragment): SV40 enhancer and early promoter
   5589..6017    +  rep_origin     f1 ori (sequence partly withheld): f1 bacteriophage origin of replication; arrow indicates direction of (+) strand synthesis
   6031..6360    +  promoter       SV40 promoter: SV40 enhancer and early promoter
   6427..7218    +  CDS            neo: KKA2_KLEPN - Also known as kan, nptII. Experimental evidence at protein level: Swiss-Prot protein existence level 1. Resistance to kanamycin, neomycin, paromomycin, ribostamycin, butirosin and gentamicin B. From Klebsiella pneumoniae.
   7242..7400    +  CDS            ble (fragment): BLE_KLEPN - Experimental evidence at protein level: Swiss-Prot protein existence level 1. Binding protein with a strong affinity to the bleomycin family of antibiotics. Binds to CL990; an antimitotic-antibiotic compound. From Klebsiella pneumoniae.
   7395..7516    +  polyA_signal   SV40 poly(A) signal: SV40 polyadenylation signal
   7589..7605    -  protein_bind   lac operator: The lac repressor binds to the lac operator to inhibit transcription in E. coli. This inhibition can be relieved by adding lactose or isopropyl-β-D-thiogalactopyranoside (IPTG). lac repressor encoded by lacI
   7613..7643    -  promoter       lac promoter: promoter for the E. coli lac operon
   7658..7679    -  protein_bind   CAP binding site: CAP binding activates transcription in the presence of cAMP. E. coli catabolite activator protein
   7692..7784    -  CDS            lacI (fragment): lac repressor; lacI; The lac repressor binds to the lac operator to inhibit transcription in E. coli. This inhibition can be relieved by adding lactose or isopropyl-β-D-thiogalactopyranoside (IPTG).
   7967..8555    -  rep_origin     ori: high-copy-number ColE1/pMB1/pBR322/pUC origin of replication
   8726..9586    -  CDS            AmpR: β-lactamase; bla; confers resistance to ampicillin, carbenicillin, and related antibiotics
   9587..9691    -  promoter       AmpR promoter: bla
