[The description below was written by a language model from this plasmid's Addgene catalogue record and pLannotate feature annotations shown in this document.]
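Description:
pTE3327 is a mammalian expression plasmid of about 9.7 kb built on the pcDNA3.1 backbone. From a single vector it delivers both components of an Acidaminococcus sp. Cpf1 (Cas12a) genome-editing system. It is maintained in E. coli at high copy through a ColE1/pUC-type origin with ampicillin resistance (AmpR with its own bla promoter). It also keeps the backbone's f1 phage origin. For selection in mammalian cells, an SV40 early promoter drives a neomycin phosphotransferase gene followed by an SV40 polyadenylation signal, conferring G418 resistance. Short annotated fragments of bom, lacI, the lac promoter/operator, ble and an HIV-1 LTR appear to be backbone remnants or partial sequence matches, not functional elements.

The nuclease cassette uses the CMV immediate-early enhancer and promoter to express a human codon-optimized AsCpf1 carrying the substitutions S542R, K548V and N552R (the "RVR" variant), which has altered PAM specificity. A T7 promoter lies between the CMV promoter and the coding sequence. According to the record, the protein has an SV40 NLS at its N-terminus, although this is not separately annotated in the feature table. At the C-terminus it carries a nucleoplasmin bipartite NLS for nuclear import and a 3xHA epitope for detection, and the transcript ends at the bGH polyadenylation signal. Upstream and in the opposite orientation, a human U6 RNA polymerase III promoter drives a 47 bp As crRNA insert. The record does not state the spacer or target it encodes, nor whether it is a cloning site for user-supplied spacers. The construct was deposited with a study comparing the activities and PAM preferences of wild-type Cpf1 nucleases and their altered-PAM variants in mammalian cells.
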