Addgene plasmid #107535: pTE3327
Purpose: Expresses As crRNA and human codon optimized AsCpf1(RVR mutant) in mammalian cells.
Depositing lab: Ervin Welker. Depositing organization: HUN-REN Biological Research Centre Szeged (HUN-REN Szegedi Biológiai Kutatóközpont). Publication: Mb- and FnCpf1 nucleases are active in mammalian cells: activities and PAM preferences of four wild-type Cpf1 nucleases and of their altered PAM specificity variants. Toth E, Czene BC, Kulcsar PI, Krausz SL, Talas A, Nyeste A, Varga E, Huszar K, Weinhardt N, Ligeti Z, Borsy AE, Fodor E, Welker E. Nucleic Acids Res. 2018 Sep 20. pii: 5103950. doi: 10.1093/nar/gky815. PubMed 30239882.
Backbone
  Vector backbone: pcDNA3.1
  Backbone size w/o insert (bp): 4482
  Total vector size (bp): 9719
  Vector type: Mammalian Expression
  Selectable markers: Neomycin (select with G418)
Growth in bacteria
  Bacterial resistance: Ampicillin, 100 μg/mL
  Growth temperature: 37°C
  Growth strain: DH5alpha
  Copy number: High Copy
Gene/Insert 1
  Gene/Insert name: As crRNA (alt name: CRISPR RNA for Acidaminococcus sp. Cpf1 nuclease)
  Insert size (bp): 47
  Promoter: human U6
  Cloning method: Unknown
  Sequencing primers: 5′ AAAACAGGAAGGCAAAATGC
Gene/Insert 2
  Gene/Insert name: hAsCpf1(RVR mutant) (alt name: human codon optimized Acidaminococcus sp. Cpf1 nuclease (RVR mutant))
  Insert size (bp): 4107
  Mutation: S542R, K548V, N552R
  Promoter: CMV
  Tag / fusion protein: NLS (C terminal on insert); 3xHA (C terminal on insert); SV40 NLS (N terminal on insert)
  Cloning method: Unknown
  Sequencing primers: 5′ CGCAAATGGGCGGTAGGCGTG; 3′ TAGAAGGCACAGTCGAGG
Terms and licenses: Academic/Nonprofit Terms; Industry Terms: Not Available to Industry
How to cite: pTE3327 was a gift from Ervin Welker (Addgene plasmid # 107535 ; http://n2t.net/addgene:107535 ; RRID:Addgene_107535)
